>Addgene plasmid #171950 | mCherry-INPP5K | addgene full sequence | sequence record 337555 | Addgene NGS Result
CGCCATTCTGCCTGGGGACGTCGGAGCAAGCTTGATTTAGGTGACACTATAGAATACAAGCTACTTGTTC
TTTTTGCAGGATCCCATCGATTCGAATTCAAGGCTAGCGCCACCATGGTGAGCAAGGGCGAGGAGGACAA
CATGGCCATCATCAAGGAGTTCATGCGCTTCAAGGTGCACATGGAGGGCTCCGTGAACGGCCGCGAGTTC
GAGATCGAGGGCGAGGGCGAGGGCCGCCCCTACGAGGGCACCCAGACCGCCAAGCTGAAGGTGACCAAGG
GCGGCCCCCTGCCCTTCGCCTGGGACATCCTGTCCCCTCAGTTCATGTACGGCTCCAAGGCCTACGTGAA
GCACCCCGCCGACATCCCCGACTACTTGAAGCTGTCCTTCCCCGAGGGCTTCAAGTGGGAGCGCGTGATG
AACTTCGAGGACGGCGGCGTGGTGACCGTGACCCAGGACTCCTCCCTGCAGGACGGCGAGTTCATCTACA
AGGTGAAGCTGCGCGGCACCAACTTCCCCTCCGACGGCCCCGTAATGCAGAAGAAGACCATGGGCTGGGA
GGCCTCCTCCGAGCGGATGTACCCCGAGGACGGCGCCCTGAAGGGCGAGATCAAGCAGAGGCTGAAGCTG
AAGGACGGCGGCCACTACGACGCCGAGGTCAAGACCACCTACAAGGCCAAGAAGCCCGTGCAGCTGCCCG
GCGCCTACAACGTCAACATCAAGCTGGACATCACCTCCCACAACGAGGACTACACCATCGTGGAACAGTA
CGAGCGCGCCGAGGGCCGCCACTCCACCGGCGGCATGGACGAGCTGTACAAGAGATCTCGAATCACAAGT
TTGTACAAAAAAGTTGGCATGAGCTCGCGGAAGCTGAGCGGGCCGAAAGGCAGGAGGCTCAGCATACACG
TCGTGACTTGGAACGTGGCTTCGGCAGCGCCCCCTCTAGATCTCAGTGACCTGCTTCAGCTGAACAACCG
GAACCTCAATCTTGACATATATGTTATTGGTTTGCAGGAATTGAACTCTGGGATCATAAGCCTCCTTTCC
GATGCTGCCTTTAATGACTCGTGGAGCAGTTTCCTCATGGATGTGCTTTCCCCTCTGAGCTTCATCAAGG
TCTCCCATGTCCGTATGCAGGGGATCCTCTTACTGGTCTTTGCCAAGTATCAGCATTTGCCCTATATCCA
GATTCTGTCTACTAAATCCACCCCCACTGGCCTGTTTGGGTACTGGGGGAACAAAGGTGGAGTCAACATC
TGCCTGAAGCTTTATGGCTACTATGTCAGCATCATCAACTGCCACCTGCCTCCCCACATTTCCAACAATT
ACCAGCGGCTGGAGCACTTTGACCGGATCCTGGAGATGCAGAATTGTGAGGGGCGAGACATCCCAAACAT
CCTGGACCACGACCTCATTATCTGGTTTGGAGACATGAACTTTCGGATCGAGGACTTTGGGTTGCACTTT
GTTCGGGAATCCATTAAAAATCGGTGCTACGGTGGCCTGTGGGAGAAGGACCAGCTCAGCATTGCCAAGA
AACATGACCCGCTGCTCCGGGAGTTCCAGGAGGGCCGCCTACTCTTCCCGCCCACCTACAAGTTTGATAG
GAACTCCAACGACTATGACACCAGTGAGAAAAAACGCAAGCCTGCATGGACCGATCGCATCCTGTGGAGG
CTGAAGCGGCAGCCCTGTGCTGGCCCCGACACTCCCATACCGCCGGCGTCACACTTCTCCTTGTCTCTGA
GGGGCTACAGCAGCCACATGACGTACGGCATCAGCGACCACAAGCCTGTCTCCGGCACGTTCGACTTGGA
GCTGAAGCCATTGGTGTCTGCTCCGCTGATCGTCCTGATGCCCGAGGACCTGTGGACCGTGGAAAATGAC
ATGATGGTCAGCTACTCTTCAACCTCGGACTTCCCCAGCAGCCCGTGGGACTGGATTGGACTGTACAAGG
TGGGGCTGCGGGACGTTAATGACTACGTGTCCTATGCCTGGGTCGGGGACAGCAAGGTCTCCTGCAGCGA
CAACCTGAACCAGGTTTACATCGACATCAGCAATATCCCTACCACTGAAGATGAGTTTCTCCTCTGTTAC
TACAGCAACAGTCTGCGTTCTGTGGTGGGGATAAGCAGACCCTTCCAGATCCCGCCTGGCTCCTTGAGGG
AGGACCCACTGGGTGAAGCACAGCCACAGATCTGCCCAACTTTCTTGTACAAAGTGGTGATCGAGCCTCT
AGAACTATAGTGAGTCGTATTACGTAGATCCAGACATGATAAGATACATTGATGAGTTTGGACAAACCAC
AACTAGAATGCAGTGAAAAAAATGCTTTATTTGTGAAATTTGTGATGCTATTGCTTTATTTGTAACCATT
ATAAGCTGCAATAAACAAGTTAACAACAACAATTGCATTCATTTTATGTTTCAGGTTCAGGGGGAGGTGT
GGGAGGTTTTTTAATTCGCGGCCGCGGCGCCAATGCATTGGGCCCGGTACCCAGCTTTTGTTCCCTTTAG
TGAGGGTTAATTGCGCGCTTGGCGTAATCATGGTCATAGCTGTTTCCTGTGTGAAATTGTTATCCGCTCA
CAATTCCACACAACATACGAGCCGGGAGCATAAAGTGTAAAGCCTGGGGTGCCTAATGAGTGAGCTAACT
CACATTAATTGCGTTGCGCTCACTGCCCGCTTTCCAGTCGGGAAACCTGTCGTGCCAGCTGCATTAATGA
ATCGGCCAACGCGCGGGGAGAGGCGGTTTGCGTATTGGGCGCTCTTCCGCTTCCTCGCTCACTGACTCGC
TGCGCTCGGTCGTTCGGCTGCGGCGAGCGGTATCAGCTCACTCAAAGGCGGTAATACGGTTATCCACAGA
ATCAGGGGATAACGCAGGAAAGAACATGTGAGCAAAAGGCCAGCAAAAGGCCAGGAACCGTAAAAAGGCC
GCGTTGCTGGCGTTTTTCCATAGGCTCCGCCCCCCTGACGAGCATCACAAAAATCGACGCTCAAGTCAGA
GGTGGCGAAACCCGACAGGACTATAAAGATACCAGGCGTTTCCCCCTGGAAGCTCCCTCGTGCGCTCTCC
TGTTCCGACCCTGCCGCTTACCGGATACCTGTCCGCCTTTCTCCCTTCGGGAAGCGTGGCGCTTTCTCAT
AGCTCACGCTGTAGGTATCTCAGTTCGGTGTAGGTCGTTCGCTCCAAGCTGGGCTGTGTGCACGAACCCC
CCGTTCAGCCCGACCGCTGCGCCTTATCCGGTAACTATCGTCTTGAGTCCAACCCGGTAAGACACGACTT
ATCGCCACTGGCAGCAGCCACTGGTAACAGGATTAGCAGAGCGAGGTATGTAGGCGGTGCTACAGAGTTC
TTGAAGTGGTGGCCTAACTACGGCTACACTAGAAGAACAGTATTTGGTATCTGCGCTCTGCTGAAGCCAG
TTACCTTCGGAAAAAGAGTTGGTAGCTCTTGATCCGGCAAACAAACCACCGCTGGTAGCGGTGGTTTTTT
TGTTTGCAAGCAGCAGATTACGCGCAGAAAAAAAGGATCTCAAGAAGATCCTTTGATCTTTTCTACGGGG
TCTGACGCTCAGTGGAACGAAAACTCACGTTAAGGGATTTTGGTCATGAGATTATCAAAAAGGATCTTCA
CCTAGATCCTTTTAAATTAAAAATGAAGTTTTAAATCAATCTAAAGTATATATGAGTAAACTTGGTCTGA
CAGTTACCAATGCTTAATCAGTGAGGCACCTATCTCAGCGATCTGTCTATTTCGTTCATCCATAGTTGCC
TGACTCCCCGTCGTGTAGATAACTACGATACGGGAGGGCTTACCATCTGGCCCCAGTGCTGCAATGATAC
CGCGAGACCCACGCTCACCGGCTCCAGATTTATCAGCAATAAACCAGCCAGCCGGAAGGGCCGAGCGCAG
AAGTGGTCCTGCAACTTTATCCGCCTCCATCCAGTCTATTAATTGTTGCCGGGAAGCTAGAGTAAGTAGT
TCGCCAGTTAATAGTTTGCGCAACGTTGTTGCCATTGCTACAGGCATCGTGGTGTCACGCTCGTCGTTTG
GTATGGCTTCATTCAGCTCCGGTTCCCAACGATCAAGGCGAGTTACATGATCCCCCATGTTGTGCAAAAA
AGCGGTTAGCTCCTTCGGTCCTCCGATCGTTGTCAGAAGTAAGTTGGCCGCAGTGTTATCACTCATGGTT
ATGGCAGCACTGCATAATTCTCTTACTGTCATGCCATCCGTAAGATGCTTTTCTGTGACTGGTGAGTACT
CAACCAAGTCATTCTGAGAATAGTGTATGCGGCGACCGAGTTGCTCTTGCCCGGCGTCAATACGGGATAA
TACCGCGCCACATAGCAGAACTTTAAAAGTGCTCATCATTGGAAAACGTTCTTCGGGGCGAAAACTCTCA
AGGATCTTACCGCTGTTGAGATCCAGTTCGATGTAACCCACTCGTGCACCCAACTGATCTTCAGCATCTT
TTACTTTCACCAGCGTTTCTGGGTGAGCAAAAACAGGAAGGCAAAATGCCGCAAAAAAGGGAATAAGGGC
GACACGGAAATGTTGAATACTCATACTCTTCCTTTTTCAATATTATTGAAGCATTTATCAGGGTTATTGT
CTCATGAGCGGATACATATTTGAATGTATTTAGAAAAATAAACAAATAGGGGTTCCGCGCACATTTCCCC
GAAAAGTGCCACCTAAATTGTAAGCGTTAATATTTTGTTAAAATTCGCGTTAAATTTTTGTTAAATCAGC
TCATTTTTTAACCAATAGGCCGAAATCGGCAAAATCCCTTATAAATCAAAAGAATAGACCGAGATAGGGT
[37 nt withheld, positions 4831-4867]
AAAGAACGTGGACTCCAACGTCAAAGG
[49 nt withheld, positions 4895-4943]
T
[91 nt withheld, positions 4945-5035]
G
[124 nt withheld, positions 5037-5160]
CCCATTCGCCATTCAGGCTGCGCAACTGTTGGGAAGGGCGATCGGTGCGGGCCTCTTCGCTATTACGCCA
GTCGACCGCCAATTCAATATGGCGTATATGGACTCATGCCAATTCAATATGGTGGATCTGGACCTGTGCC
AATTCAATATGGCGTATATGGACTCGTGCCAATTCAATATGGTGGATCTGGACCCCAGCCAATTCAATAT
GGCGGACTTGGCACCATGCCAATTCAATATGGCGGACCTGGCACTGTGCCAACTGGGGAGGGGTCTACTT
GGCACGGTGCCAAGTTTGAGGAGGGGTCTTGGCCCTGTGCCAAGTCCGCCATATTGAATTGGCATGGTGC
CAATAATGGCGGCCATATTGGCTATATGCCAGGATCAATATATAGGCAATATCCAATATGGCCCTATGCC
AATATGGCTATTGGCCAGGTTCAATACTATGTATTGGCCCTATGCCATATAGTATTCCATATATGGGTTT
TCCTATTGACGTAGATAGCCCCTCCCAATGGGCGGTCCCATATACCATATATGGGGCTTCCTAATACCGC
CCATAGCCACTCCCCCATTGACGTCAATGGTCTCTATATATGGTCTTTCCTATTGACGTCATATGGGCGG
TCCTATTGACGTATATGGCGCCTCCCCCATTGACGTCAATTACGGTAAATGGCCCGCCTGGCTCAATGCC
CATTGACGTCAATAGGACCACCCACCATTGACGTCAATGGGATGGCTCATTGCCCATTCATATCCGTTCT
CACGCCCCCTATTGACGTCAATGACGGTAAATGGCCCACTTGGCAGTACATCAATATCTATTAATAGTAA
CTTGGCAAGTACATTACTATTGGAAGTACGCCAGGGTACATTGGCAGTACTCCCATTGACGTCAATGGCG
GTAAATGGCCCGCGATGGCTGCCAAGTACATCCCCATTGACGTCAATGGGGAGGGGCAATGACGCAAATG
GGCGTTCCATTGACGTAAATGGGCGGTAGGCGTGCCTAATGGGAGGTCTATATAAGCAATGCTCGTTTAG
GGAAC
Features (pLannotate 1.2.2; 18 found; start..end, strand, type, name):
     35..53      +  promoter       SP6 promoter: promoter for bacteriophage SP6 RNA polymerase
    115..822     +  CDS            mCherry: mCherry is a basic (constitutively fluorescent) red fluorescent protein published in 2004, derived from Discosoma sp.. It is reported to be a very rapidly-maturing monomer with low acid sensitivity.
    836..853     +  protein_bind   attB1 (fragment): mutant version of attB; core recombination site for the Gateway® BP reaction BP Clonase™
    859..2202    +  CDS            INPP5K: INP5K_HUMAN - Also known as PPS, SKIP From Homo sapiens (Human).
   2205..2228    -  protein_bind   attB2: mutant version of attB; recombination site for the Gateway® BP reaction BP Clonase™
   2245..2262    -  promoter       T7 promoter (fragment): promoter for bacteriophage T7 RNA polymerase
   2267..2401    -  polyA_signal   SV40 poly(A) signal: SV40 polyadenylation signal
   2514..2532    -  promoter       T3 promoter: promoter for bacteriophage T3 RNA polymerase
   2577..2593    -  protein_bind   lac operator: The lac repressor binds to the lac operator to inhibit transcription in E. coli. This inhibition can be relieved by adding lactose or isopropyl-β-D-thiogalactopyranoside (IPTG). lac repressor encoded by lacI
   2601..2631    -  promoter       lac promoter: promoter for the E. coli lac operon
   2646..2667    -  protein_bind   CAP binding site: CAP binding activates transcription in the presence of cAMP. E. coli catabolite activator protein
   2680..2772    -  CDS            lacI (fragment): lac repressor; lacI; The lac repressor binds to the lac operator to inhibit transcription in E. coli. This inhibition can be relieved by adding lactose or isopropyl-β-D-thiogalactopyranoside (IPTG).
   2955..3543    -  rep_origin     ori: high-copy-number ColE1/pMB1/pBR322/pUC origin of replication
   3714..4574    -  CDS            AmpR: β-lactamase; bla; confers resistance to ampicillin, carbenicillin, and related antibiotics
   4575..4679    -  promoter       AmpR promoter: bla
   4732..5160    -  rep_origin     f1 ori (sequence partly withheld): f1 bacteriophage origin of replication; arrow indicates direction of (+) strand synthesis
   5165..5231    -  CDS            lacZα (fragment): LacZα fragment of β-galactosidase; lacZ fragment
   5238..6215    +  promoter       CMV IE94 promoter: enhancer/promoter region of simian cytomegalovirus major immediate early transcription unit IE94
