[The description below was written by a language model from this plasmid's Addgene catalogue record and pLannotate feature annotations shown in this document.]
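Description:
mCherry-INPP5K is a mammalian expression plasmid of about 6.2 kb, built on the Gateway-compatible pCS Cherry DEST backbone, that produces human INPP5K (also known as SKIP or PPS), an inositol polyphosphate 5-phosphatase, as a red fluorescent fusion protein. It is propagated in E. coli through a high-copy ColE1/pUC-type origin and selected with ampicillin via the β-lactamase gene and its native promoter. An f1 phage origin is also present, along with remnants of lac regulatory and lacZα sequences carried over from the parent cloning vector.

Expression is driven by the simian cytomegalovirus IE94 enhancer/promoter, which lies at the end of the linearised map and reads across the plasmid junction into the cassette. An SP6 promoter sits just downstream of it, which in CS-type vectors permits in vitro transcription of sense RNA. The mCherry coding sequence comes first, followed by an attB1 remnant, the INPP5K open reading frame and an attB2 site, so the fluorescent protein is fused to the N terminus of INPP5K through a short linker encoded by the recombination scar. The att sites indicate that the insert was transferred into the destination vector by Gateway recombination. The feature table places an SV40 polyadenylation signal after the insert, annotated on the opposite strand, with T7 and T3 promoter sequences flanking this region.

The construct is intended for expressing tagged INPP5K in cultured mammalian cells, allowing the enzyme's localisation to be followed by fluorescence microscopy. The associated study concerns phosphoinositide-dependent membrane tubulation, integrin trafficking and invasive cell migration.
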