Addgene plasmid #171950: mCherry-INPP5K
Purpose: Expresses INPP5K in mammalian cells
Depositing lab: Cheng-han Yu. Depositing organization: University of Hong Kong. Publication: PI(3,4)P2-mediated membrane tubulation promotes integrin trafficking and invasive cell migration. Feng Z, Yu CH. Proc Natl Acad Sci U S A. 2021 May 11;118(19). pii: 2017645118. doi: 10.1073/pnas.2017645118. PubMed 33947811.
Backbone
  Vector backbone: pCS Cherry DEST
  Vector type: Mammalian Expression
Growth in bacteria
  Bacterial resistance: Ampicillin, 100 μg/mL
  Growth temperature: 37°C
  Growth strain: DH5alpha
  Copy number: Unknown
Gene/Insert
  Gene/Insert name: INPP5K
  Species: H. sapiens (human)
  GenBank ID: DQ896061.2
  Entrez Gene: INPP5K (a.k.a. MDCCAID, PPS, SKIP)
  Tag / fusion protein: mCherry (N terminal on backbone)
Terms and licenses: Academic/Nonprofit Terms; Industry Terms: Not Available to Industry
How to cite: mCherry-INPP5K was a gift from Cheng-han Yu (Addgene plasmid # 171950 ; http://n2t.net/addgene:171950 ; RRID:Addgene_171950)
