>Addgene plasmid #171950 | mCherry-INPP5K | depositor partial sequence | sequence record 333441 | CMV forward
AAAGTGGGAAGCTAATAGCATGCTCGTTTAGGGACCGCCATTCTGCCTGGGGACGTCGGAGCAAGCTTGA
TTTAGGTGACACTATAGAATACAAGCTACTTGTTCTTTTTGCAGGATCCCATCGATTCGAATTCAAGGCT
AGCGCCACCATGGTGAGCAAGGGCGAGGAGGACAACATGGCCATCATCAAGGAGTTCATGCGCTTCAAGG
TGCACATGGAGGGCTCCGTGAACGGCCGCGAGTTCGAGATCGAGGGCGAGGGCGAGGGCCGCCCCTACGA
GGGCACCCAGACCGCCAAGCTGAAGGTGACCAAGGGCGGCCCCCTGCCCTTCGCCTGGGACATCCTGTCC
CCTCAGTTCATGTACGGCTCCAAGGCCTACGTGAAGCACCCCGCCGACATCCCCGACTACTTGAAGCTGT
CCTTCCCCGAGGGCTTCAAGTGGGAGCGCGTGATGAACTTCGAGGACGGCGGCGTGGTGACCGTGACCCA
GGACTCCTCCCTGCAGGACGGCGAGTTCATCTACAAGGTGAAGCTGCGCGGCACCAACTTCCCCTCCGAC
GGCCCCGTAATGCAGAAGAAGACCATGGGCTGGGAGGCCTCCTCCGAGCGGATGTACCCCGAGGACGGCG
CCCTGAAGGGCGAGATCAAGCAGAGGCTGAAGCTGAAGGACGGCGGCCACTACGACGCCGAGGTCAAGAC
CACCTACAAGGCCAAGAAGCCCGTGCAGCTGCCCGGCGCCTACAACGTCAACATCAAGCTGGACATCACC
TCCCACAACGAGGACTACACCATCGTGGAACAGTACGAGCGCGCCGAGGGCCGCCACTCCACCGGCGGCA
TGGACGAGCTGTACAAGAGATCTCGAATCACAAGTTTGTACAAAAAAGTTGGCATGAGCTCGCGGAAGCT
GAGCGGGCCGAAAGGCAGGAGGCTCAGCATACACGTCGTGACTTGGAACGTGCTTCGGCAGCGCCTCCTC
TAGATCTCAGTGACCTGCTTCAGCTGAACAACCGGAACCTCAATCTTGACATATATGTTATTGGTTTGCA
GATGAACTCTGGATCATAGCCTCCTTTCCGATGCTGCTTTATGACTCGTGAGCAGTTTCCTCATGATGTG
CTTTCCCCTCTGAGCTCATCAAGTCTTCCATGTCGTATGCAGGCATCTCTACTGATCTTGACAGTATCAG
CATTGACCTAATATCGAATCTCTACTATCCACTCGCTCACACATTGACTGTCTCGCATCTTGGGGGAAAT
CGAAGTGTGGATCAAACATCGTC
