>Addgene plasmid #171950 | mCherry-INPP5K | depositor partial sequence | sequence record 333442 | T3 forward
AAAATGGGTACGGGACATGCATTGGCGCCGCGGCCGCGAATTAAAAAACCTCCCACACCTCCCCCTGAAC
CTGAAACATAAAATGAATGCAATTGTTGTTGTTAACTTGTTTATTGCAGCTTATAATGGTTACAAATAAA
GCAATAGCATCACAAATTTCACAAATAAAGCATTTTTTTCACTGCATTCTAGTTGTGGTTTGTCCAAACT
CATCAATGTATCTTATCATGTCTGGATCTACGTAATACGACTCACTATAGTTCTAGAGGCTCGATCACCA
CTTTGTACAAGAAAGTTGGGCAGATCTGTGGCTGTGCTTCACCCAGTGGGTCCTCCCTCAAGGAGCCAGG
CGGGATCTGGAAGGGTCTGCTTATCCCCACCACAGAACGCAGACTGTTGCTGTAGTAACAGAGGAGAAAC
TCATCTTCAGTGGTAGGGATATTGCTGATGTCGATGTAAACCTGGTTCAGGTTGTCGCTGCAGGAGACCT
TGCTGTCCCCGACCCAGGCATAGGACACGTAGTCATTAACGTCCCGCAGCCCCACCTTGTACAGTCCAAT
CCAGTCCCACGGGCTGCTGGGGAAGTCCGAGGTTGAAGAGTAGCTGACCATCATGTCATTTTCCACGGTC
CACAGGTCCTCGGGCATCAGGACGATCAGCGGAGCAGACACCAATGGCTTCAGCTCCAAGTCGAACGTGC
CGGAGACAGGCTTGTGGTCGCTGATGCCGTACGTCATGTGGCTGCTGTAGCCCCTCAGAGACAAGGAGAA
GTGTGACGCCGGCGGTATGGGAGTGTCGGGGCCAGCACAGGGCTGCCGCTTCAGCCTCCACAGGATGCGA
TCGGTCCATGCAGGCTTGCGTTTTTTCTCACTGGTGTCATAGTCGTTGGAGTTCCTATCAAACTTGTATG
TGGGCGGGAAGAGTACGCGGCCCTCCTGGAACTCCCGGAGCAGCGGGTCATGTTTCTTGGCAATGCTGAG
CTGGTCCTTCTCCCACAGGCCACCGTAGCACCGATTTTTAATGGATTCCCGACAAAGTGCAACCCAAGTC
CTCGATCCGAAAGTCATGTCTCAAACCAGATATGAGTCGTGGTCCAGATGTTTGGGATGTCTCGCCCCTC
ACATTCTGCATCTCAGATCGTCAAGGTGCTCAGCCGCCTGGTATTGTGAAATGTGGGGGGAGCAGGTGCA
GTGATGATGCTGACTAGTAGCATAAGCCTTCAGCAGTTGACCCCTTGTTCCATACCCAACGGCCAGGGGG
GTGGAATAA
